>Addgene plasmid #112230 | (+)-Limonene Synthase | addgene full sequence | sequence record 214310 | Addgene NGS Result
TTCCACTGAGCGTCAGACCCCGTAGAAAAGATCAAAGGATCTTCTTGAGATCCTTTTTTTCTGCGCGTAA
TCTGCTGCTTGCAAACAAAAAAACCACCGCTACCAGCGGTGGTTTGTTTGCCGGATCAAGAGCTACCAAC
TCTTTTTCCGAAGGTAACTGGCTTCAGCAGAGCGCAGATACCAAATACTGTCCTTCTAGTGTAGCCGTAG
TTAGGCCACCACTTCAAGAACTCTGTAGCACCGCCTACATACCTCGCTCTGCTAATCCTGTTACCAGTGG
CTGCTGCCAGTGGCGATAAGTCGTGTCTTACCGGGTTGGACTCAAGACGATAGTTACCGGATAAGGCGCA
GCGGTCGGGCTGAACGGGGGGTTCGTGCACACAGCCCAGCTTGGAGCGAACGACCTACACCGAACTGAGA
TACCTACAGCGTGAGCTATGAGAAAGCGCCACGCTTCCCGAAGGGAGAAAGGCGGACAGGTATCCGGTAA
GCGGCAGGGTCGGAACAGGAGAGCGCACGAGGGAGCTTCCAGGGGGAAACGCCTGGTATCTTTATAGTCC
TGTCGGGTTTCGCCACCTCTGACTTGAGCGTCGATTTTTGTGATGCTCGTCAGGGGGGCGGAGCCTATGG
AAAAACGCCAGCAACGCGGCCTTTTTACGGTTCCTGGCCTTTTGCTGGCCTTTTGCTCACATGTTCTTTC
CTGCGTTATCCCCTGATTCTGTGGATAACCGTATTACCGCCTTTGAGTGAGCTGATACCGCTCGCCGCAG
CCGAACGACCGAGCGCAGCGAGTCAGTGAGCGAGGAAGCGGAAGAGCGCCTGATGCGGTATTTTCTCCTT
ACGCATCTGTGCGGTATTTCACACCGCAATGGTGCACTCTCAGTACAATCTGCTCTGATGCCGCATAGTT
AAGCCAGTATACACTCCGCTATCGCTACGTGACTGGGTCATGGCTGCGCCCCGACACCCGCCAACACCCG
CTGACGCGCCCTGACGGGCTTGTCTGCTCCCGGCATCCGCTTACAGACAAGCTGTGACCGTCTCCGGGAG
CTGCATGTGTCAGAGGTTTTCACCGTCATCACCGAAACGCGCGAGGCAGCTGCGGTAAAGCTCATCAGCG
TGGTCGTGAAGCGATTCACAGATGTCTGCCTGTTCATCCGCGTCCAGCTCGTTGAGTTTCTCCAGAAGCG
TTAATGTCTGGCTTCTGATAAAGCGGGCCATGTTAAGGGCGGTTTTTTCCTGTTTGGTCACTGATGCCTC
CGTGTAAGGGGGATTTCTGTTCATGGGGGTAATGATACCGATGAAACGAGAGAGGATGCTCACGATACGG
GTTACTGATGATGAACATGCCCGGTTACTGGAACGTTGTGAGGGTAAACAACTGGCGGTATGGATGCGGC
GGGACCAGAGAAAAATCACTCAGGGTCAATGCCAGCGCTTCGTTAATACAGATGTAGGTGTTCCACAGGG
TAGCCAGCAGCATCCTGCGATGCAGATCCGGAACATAATGGTGCAGGGCGCTGACTTCCGCGTTTCCAGA
CTTTACGAAACACGGAAACCGAAGACCATTCATGTTGTTGCTCAGGTCGCAGACGTTTTGCAGCAGCAGT
CGCTTCACGTTCGCTCGCGTATCGGTGATTCATTCTGCTAACCAGTAAGGCAACCCCGCCAGCCTAGCCG
GGTCCTCAACGACAGGAGCACGATCATGCGCACCCGTGGGGCCGCCATGCCGGCGATAATGGCCTGCTTC
TCGCCGAAACGTTTGGTGGCGGGACCAGTGACGAAGGCTTGAGCGAGGGCGTGCAAGATTCCGAATACCG
CAAGCGACAGGCCGATCATCGTCGCGCTCCAGCGAAAGCGGTCCTCGCCGAAAATGACCCAGAGCGCTGC
CGGCACCTGTCCTACGAGTTGCATGATAAAGAAGACAGTCATAAGTGCGGCGACGATAGTCATGCCCCGC
GCCCACCGGAAGGAGCTGACTGGGTTGAAGGCTCTCAAGGGCATCGGTCGAGATCCCGGTGCCTAATGAG
TGAGCTAACTTACATTAATTGCGTTGCGCTCACTGCCCGCTTTCCAGTCGGGAAACCTGTCGTGCCAGCT
GCATTAATGAATCGGCCAACGCGCGGGGAGAGGCGGTTTGCGTATTGGGCGCCAGGGTGGTTTTTCTTTT
CACCAGTGAGACGGGCAACAGCTGATTGCCCTTCACCGCCTGGCCCTGAGAGAGTTGCAGCAAGCGGTCC
ACGCTGGTTTGCCCCAGCAGGCGAAAATCCTGTTTGATGGTGGTTAACGGCGGGATATAACATGAGCTGT
CTTCGGTATCGTCGTATCCCACTACCGAGATATCCGCACCAACGCGCAGCCCGGACTCGGTAATGGCGCG
CATTGCGCCCAGCGCCATCTGATCGTTGGCAACCAGCATCGCAGTGGGAACGATGCCCTCATTCAGCATT
TGCATGGTTTGTTGAAAACCGGACATGGCACTCCAGTCGCCTTCCCGTTCCGCTATCGGCTGAATTTGAT
TGCGAGTGAGATATTTATGCCAGCCAGCCAGACGCAGACGCGCCGAGACAGAACTTAATGGGCCCGCTAA
CAGCGCGATTTGCTGGTGACCCAATGCGACCAGATGCTCCACGCCCAGTCGCGTACCGTCTTCATGGGAG
AAAATAATACTGTTGATGGGTGTCTGGTCAGAGACATCAAGAAATAACGCCGGAACATTAGTGCAGGCAG
CTTCCACAGCAATGGCATCCTGGTCATCCAGCGGATAGTTAATGATCAGCCCACTGACGCGTTGCGCGAG
AAGATTGTGCACCGCCGCTTTACAGGCTTCGACGCCGCTTCGTTCTACCATCGACACCACCACGCTGGCA
CCCAGTTGATCGGCGCGAGATTTAATCGCCGCGACAATTTGCGACGGCGCGTGCAGGGCCAGACTGGAGG
TGGCAACGCCAATCAGCAACGACTGTTTGCCCGCCAGTTGTTGTGCCACGCGGTTGGGAATGTAATTCAG
CTCCGCCATCGCCGCTTCCACTTTTTCCCGCGTTTTCGCAGAAACGTGGCTGGCCTGGTTCACCACGCGG
GAAACGGTCTGATAAGAGACACCGGCATACTCTGCGACATCGTATAACGTTACTGGTTTCACATTCACCA
CCCTGAATTGACTCTCTTCCGGGCGCTATCATGCCATACCGCGAAAGGTTTTGCGCCATTCGATGGTGTC
CGGGATCTCGACGCTCTCCCTTATGCGACTCCTGCATTAGGAAGCAGCCCAGTAGTAGGTTGAGGCCGTT
GAGCACCGCCGCCGCAAGGAATGGTGCATGCAAGGAGATGGCGCCCAACAGTCCCCCGGCCACGGGGCCT
GCCACCATACCCACGCCGAAACAAGCGCTCATGAGCCCGAAGTGGCGAGCCCGATCTTCCCCATCGGTGA
TGTCGGCGATATAGGCGCCAGCAACCGCACCTGTGGCGCCGGTGATGCCGGCCACGATGCGTCCGGCGTA
GAGGATCGAGATCTCGATCCCGCGAAATTAATACGACTCACTATAGGGGAATTGTGAGCGGATAACAATT
CCCCTCTAGAAATAATTTTGTTTAACTTTAAGAAGGAGATATACCATGCATCATCATCATCATCATAGGA
GATCAGCAAACTACCAACCTTCAATTTGGGACCATGATTTTTTGCAGTCACTGAATAGCAACTATACGGA
TGAAACATACAAAAGACGAGCAGAAGAGCTGAAGGGAAAAGTGAAGACAGCGATTAAGGATGTAACCGAG
CCTCTGGATCAGTTGGAGCTGATTGATAATTTGCAAAGACTTGGATTGGCTTATCATTTTGAGCCTGAGA
TTCGGAACATATTGCGTAATATCCACAACCATAATAAAGATTATAATTGGAGAAAAGAAAATCTGTATGC
AACCTCCCTTGAATTCAGACTACTTAGACAACATGGCTATCCTGTTTCTCAAGAGGTTTTCAGTGGTTTT
AAAGACGACAAGGTAGGCTTCATTTGTGATGATTTCAAGGGAATACTGAGCTTGCATGAAGCCTCGTATT
ACAGCTTAGAAGGAGAAAGCATCATGGAGGAGGCCTGGCAATTCACCAGTAAGCATCTTAAAGAAATGAT
GATCACCAGCAACAGCAAGGAAGAGGATGTATTTGTAGCAGAACAAGCGAAGCGGGCGCTGGAGCTCCCT
CTGCATTGGAAAGCGCCTATGTTAGAGGCAAGGTGGTTCATACACGTTTATGAGAAAAGAGAGGACAAGA
ACCACCTTTTACTTGAGCTCGCTAAGTTGGAGTTTAACACTTTGCAGGCAATTTACCAGGAAGAACTTAA
AGACATTTCAGGGTGGTGGAAGGATACAGGTCTTGGAGAGAAATTGAGCTTTGCGAGGAACAGGTTGGTA
GCGTCCTTCTTATGGAGCATGGGGATCGCGTTTGAGCCTCAATTCGCCTACTGCAGGAGAGTGCTCACAA
TCTCGATAGCCCTAATTACAGTGATTGATGACATTTATGATGTCTATGGAACATTGGATGAACTTGAGAT
ATTCACTGATGCTGTTGCGAGGTGGGACATCAATTATGCCTTGAAGCACCTTCCGGGCTATATGAAAATG
TGTTTTCTTGCCCTTTACAACTTTGTTAATGAATTTGCTTATTACGTTCTCAAACAACAGGATTTTGATA
TGCTTCTGAGCATAAAACATGCATGGCTTGGCTTAATACAAGCCTACTTGGTGGAGGCGAAATGGTACCA
TAGCAAGTACACACCGAAACTGGAAGAATACTTGGAAAATGGATTGGTATCAATAACGGGCCCTTTAATT
ATAACGATTTCATATCTTTCTGGTACAAATCCAATCATTAAGAAGGAACTGGAATTTCTAGAAAGTAATC
CAGATATAGTTCACTGGTCATCCAAGATTTTCCGTCTGCAAGATGATTTGGGAACTTCATCGGACGAGAT
ACAGAGAGGGGATGTTCCGAAATCAATCCAGTGTTACATGCATGAAACTGGTGCCTCGGAGGAAGTTGCT
CGTGAACACATCAAGGATATGATGAGACAGATGTGGAAGAAGGTGAATGCATACACAGCCGATAAAGACT
CTCCCTTGACTCGAACAACTGCTGAGTTCCTCTTGAATCTTGTGCGAATGTCCCATTTTATGTATCTACA
TGGAGATGGGCATGGTGTTCAAAACCAAGAGACTATCGATGTCGGCTTTACATTGCTTTTTCAGCCCATT
CCCTTGGAGGACAAAGACATGGCTTTCACAGCATCTCCTGGCACCAAAGGCTGAGCGGCCGCACTCGAGC
ACCACCACCACCACCACTGAGATCCGGCTGCTAACAAAGCCCGAAAGGAAGCTGAGTTGGCTGCTGCCAC
CGCTGAGCAATAACTAGCATAACCCCTTGGGGCCTCTAAACGGGTCTTGAGGGGTTTTTTGCTGAAAGGA
GGAACTATATCCGGATTGGCGAATGGG
[124 nt withheld, positions 5488-5611]
C
[91 nt withheld, positions 5613-5703]
A
[49 nt withheld, positions 5705-5753]
CCTTTGACGTTGGAGTCCACGTTCTTT
[37 nt withheld, positions 5781-5817]
ACCCTATCTCGGTCTATTCTTTTGATTTATAAGGGATTTTGCCGATTTCGGCCTATTGGTTAAAAAATGA
GCTGATTTAACAAAAATTTAACGCGAATTTTAACAAAATATTAACGCTTACAATTTAGGTGGCACTTTTC
GGGGAAATGTGCGCGGAACCCCTATTTGTTTATTTTTCTAAATACATTCAAATATGTATCCGCTCATGAA
TTAATTCTTAGAAAAACTCATCGAGCATCAAATGAAACTGCAATTTATTCATATCAGGATTATCAATACC
ATATTTTTGAAAAAGCCGTTTCTGTAATGAAGGAGAAAACTCACCGAGGCAGTTCCATAGGATGGCAAGA
TCCTGGTATCGGTCTGCGATTCCGACTCGTCCAACATCAATACAACCTATTAATTTCCCCTCGTCAAAAA
TAAGGTTATCAAGTGAGAAATCACCATGAGTGACGACTGAATCCGGTGAGAATGGCAAAAGTTTATGCAT
TTCTTTCCAGACTTGTTCAACAGGCCAGCCATTACGCTCGTCATCAAAATCACTCGCATCAACCAAACCG
TTATTCATTCGTGATTGCGCCTGAGCGAGACGAAATACGCGATCGCTGTTAAAAGGACAATTACAAACAG
GAATCGAATGCAACCGGCGCAGGAACACTGCCAGCGCATCAACAATATTTTCACCTGAATCAGGATATTC
TTCTAATACCTGGAATGCTGTTTTCCCGGGGATCGCAGTGGTGAGTAACCATGCATCATCAGGAGTACGG
ATAAAATGCTTGATGGTCGGAAGAGGCATAAATTCCGTCAGCCAGTTTAGTCTGACCATCTCATCTGTAA
CATCATTGGCAACGCTACCTTTGCCATGTTTCAGAAACAACTCTGGCGCATCGGGCTTCCCATACAATCG
ATAGATTGTCGCACCTGATTGCCCGACATTATCGCGAGCCCATTTATACCCATATAAATCAGCATCCATG
TTGGAATTTAATCGCGGCCTAGAGCAAGACGTTTCCCGTTGAATATGGCTCATAACACCCCTTGTATTAC
TGTTTATGTAAGCAGACAGTTTTATTGTTCATGACCAAAATCCCTTAACGTGAGTTTTCG
Features (pLannotate 1.2.2; 20 found; start..end, strand, type, name):
     45..633     +  rep_origin     ori: high-copy-number ColE1/pMB1/pBR322/pUC origin of replication
    819..958     -  misc_feature   bom: basis of mobility region from pBR322
   1060..1251    -  CDS            rop: Rop protein, which maintains plasmids at low copy number; rop
   1268..1648    +  CDS            YPB1_ECOLX: Protein predicted: Swiss-Prot protein existence level 4. From Escherichia coli.
   1720..2011    -  CDS            TcR (fragment): tetracycline efflux protein; tet; confers resistance to tetracycline
   2026..2047    -  protein_bind   CAP binding site: CAP binding activates transcription in the presence of cAMP. E. coli catabolite activator protein
   2060..3142    -  CDS            lacI: lac repressor; lacI; The lac repressor binds to the lac operator to inhibit transcription in E. coli. This inhibition can be relieved by adding lactose or isopropyl-β-D-thiogalactopyranoside (IPTG).
   3143..3220    -  promoter       lacI promoter: lacI
   3228..3507    -  CDS            TcR (fragment): tetracycline efflux protein; tet; confers resistance to tetracycline
   3529..3547    +  promoter       T7 promoter: promoter for bacteriophage T7 RNA polymerase
   3548..3572    +  protein_bind   lac operator: The lac repressor binds to the lac operator to inhibit transcription in E. coli. This inhibition can be relieved by adding lactose or isopropyl-β-D-thiogalactopyranoside (IPTG). lac repressor encoded by lacI
   3587..3609    +  RBS            RBS: efficient ribosome binding site from bacteriophage T7 gene 10 (Olins and Rangwala, 1989)
   3617..3636    +  CDS            capTEV™ (fragment): composite tag for in vivo biotinylation, TEV protease cleavage, and 6xHis tagging
   3643..5301    +  CDS            RLC1_CITSI (fragment): Experimental evidence at protein level: Swiss-Prot protein existence level 1. Catalyzes the conversion of geranyl diphosphate to (+)-(4R)- limonene (PubMed:28272875, PubMed:28272876). Produces exclusively the (+)-enantiomer (PubMed:28272875). Can use neryl diphosphate as substrate (PubMed:28272876). Has no activity with farnesyl diphosphate (PubMed:28272875). From Citrus sinensis (Sweet orange) (Citrus aurantium var. sinensis).
   5320..5337    +  CDS            9xHis (fragment): 9xHis affinity tag
   5347..5396    +  CDS            SET1 (fragment): solubility-enhancement tag derived from T7 phage gene 10B
   5404..5451    +  terminator     T7 terminator: transcription terminator for bacteriophage T7 RNA polymerase
   5488..5916    +  rep_origin     f1 ori (sequence partly withheld): f1 bacteriophage origin of replication; arrow indicates direction of (+) strand synthesis
   5969..6026    +  promoter       AmpR promoter (fragment): bla
   6035..6850    -  CDS            KanR: aminoglycoside phosphotransferase; aph(3')-Ia; confers resistance to kanamycin in bacteria or G418 (Geneticin®) in eukaryotes
