[The description below was written by a language model from this plasmid's Addgene catalogue record and pLannotate feature annotations shown in this document.]
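Description:
(+)-Limonene Synthase is a bacterial expression plasmid built on the pET-28a(+) backbone and carrying the monoterpene synthase from Citrus sinensis (sweet orange) that converts geranyl diphosphate to (+)-(4R)-limonene. The coding sequence was inserted between the NcoI and NotI sites with amino acids 1-52 deleted from the N-terminus, and an N-terminal His-tag was added for affinity purification. In the feature table, a short His-type tag fragment lies just downstream of the ribosome binding site and immediately upstream of the synthase open reading frame, consistent with this design. A second short His-tag match sits after the insert, which is where the vector's own C-terminal tag sequence lies. The record does not say whether this tag is in frame and translated or excluded by a stop codon.

Expression is driven by the T7 promoter with an adjacent lac operator and the phage T7 gene 10 ribosome binding site, and transcription ends at the T7 terminator. The plasmid also encodes lacI under its own promoter, so transcription stays repressed until it is relieved with IPTG in a host that supplies T7 RNA polymerase. Propagation relies on a ColE1/pBR322-type origin accompanied by the rop gene and bom region, and kanamycin resistance (aph(3')-Ia) provides selection. An f1 origin is also present. The small tetracycline-resistance, AmpR promoter and solubility-tag fragments in the annotation appear to be backbone remnants or partial matches rather than functional elements. The associated work concerns functional and structural characterization of the enzyme, so the plasmid serves to produce purified recombinant synthase in E. coli for such studies.
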