Addgene plasmid #112230: (+)-Limonene Synthase
Purpose: (+)-Limonene Synthase from Citrus sinensis in pET-28a(+). N-terminal was truncated to remove amino acids 1-52 and then His-tagged for purification.
Depositing lab: Daniel Oprian. Depositing organization: Brandeis University. Publication: Functional and Structural Characterization of a (+)-Limonene Synthase from Citrus sinensis. Morehouse BR, Kumar RP, Matos JO, Olsen SN, Entova S, Oprian DD. Biochemistry. 2017 Mar 28;56(12):1706-1715. doi: 10.1021/acs.biochem.7b00143. Epub 2017 Mar 15. PubMed 28272875.
Backbone
  Vector backbone: pET-28a(+)
  Vector type: Bacterial Expression
Growth in bacteria
  Bacterial resistance: Kanamycin, 50 μg/mL
  Growth temperature: 37°C
  Growth strain: DH5alpha
  Copy number: Unknown
Gene/Insert
  Gene/Insert name: (+)-Limonene Synthase
  Species: Citrus sinensis
  Mutation: deleted amino acids 1-52
  Tag / fusion protein: N-terminal His-tag
  Cloning method: Restriction Enzyme; 5′ cloning site NcoI (unknown if destroyed); 3′ cloning site NotI (unknown if destroyed)
  Sequencing primers: 5′ T7; 3′ T7-term
Terms and licenses: Academic/Nonprofit Terms; Industry Terms: Not Available to Industry
How to cite: (+)-Limonene Synthase was a gift from Daniel Oprian (Addgene plasmid # 112230 ; http://n2t.net/addgene:112230 ; RRID:Addgene_112230)
