>Addgene plasmid #112230 | (+)-Limonene Synthase | depositor partial sequence | sequence record 211395 | (+)-Limonene Synthase gene sequence
ATGCATCATCATCATCATCATAGGAGATCAGCAAACTACCAACCTTCAATTTGGGACCATGATTTTTTGC
AGTCACTGAATAGCAACTATACGGATGAAACATACAAAAGACGAGCAGAAGAGCTGAAGGGAAAAGTGAA
GACAGCGATTAAGGATGTAACCGAGCCTCTGGATCAGTTGGAGCTGATTGATAATTTGCAAAGACTTGGA
TTGGCTTATCATTTTGAGCCTGAGATTCGGAACATATTGCGTAATATCCACAACCATAATAAAGATTATA
ATTGGAGAAAAGAAAATCTGTATGCAACCTCCCTTGAATTCAGACTACTTAGACAACATGGCTATCCTGT
TTCTCAAGAGGTTTTCAGTGGTTTTAAAGACGACAAGGTAGGCTTCATTTGTGATGATTTCAAGGGAATA
CTGAGCTTGCATGAAGCCTCGTATTACAGCTTAGAAGGAGAAAGCATCATGGAGGAGGCCTGGCAATTCA
CCAGTAAGCATCTTAAAGAAATGATGATCACCAGCAACAGCAAGGAAGAGGATGTATTTGTAGCAGAACA
AGCGAAGCGGGCGCTGGAGCTCCCTCTGCATTGGAAAGCGCCTATGTTAGAGGCAAGGTGGTTCATACAC
GTTTATGAGAAAAGAGAGGACAAGAACCACCTTTTACTTGAGCTCGCTAAGTTGGAGTTTAACACTTTGC
AGGCAATTTACCAGGAAGAACTTAAAGACATTTCAGGGTGGTGGAAGGATACAGGTCTTGGAGAGAAATT
GAGCTTTGCGAGGAACAGGTTGGTAGCGTCCTTCTTATGGAGCATGGGGATCGCGTTTGAGCCTCAATTC
GCCTACTGCAGGAGAGTGCTCACAATCTCGATAGCCCTAATTACAGTGATTGATGACATTTATGATGTCT
ATGGAACATTGGATGAACTTGAGATATTCACTGATGCTGTTGCGAGGTGGGACATCAATTATGCCTTGAA
GCACCTTCCGGGCTATATGAAAATGTGTTTTCTTGCCCTTTACAACTTTGTTAATGAATTTGCTTATTAC
GTTCTCAAACAACAGGATTTTGATATGCTTCTGAGCATAAAACATGCATGGCTTGGCTTAATACAAGCCT
ACTTGGTGGAGGCGAAATGGTACCATAGCAAGTACACACCGAAACTGGAAGAATACTTGGAAAATGGATT
GGTATCAATAACGGGCCCTTTAATTATAACGATTTCATATCTTTCTGGTACAAATCCAATCATTAAGAAG
GAACTGGAATTTCTAGAAAGTAATCCAGATATAGTTCACTGGTCATCCAAGATTTTCCGTCTGCAAGATG
ATTTGGGAACTTCATCGGACGAGATACAGAGAGGGGATGTTCCGAAATCAATCCAGTGTTACATGCATGA
AACTGGTGCCTCGGAGGAAGTTGCTCGTGAACACATCAAGGATATGATGAGACAGATGTGGAAGAAGGTG
AATGCATACACAGCCGATAAAGACTCTCCCTTGACTCGAACAACTGCTGAGTTCCTCTTGAATCTTGTGC
GAATGTCCCATTTTATGTATCTACATGGAGATGGGCATGGTGTTCAAAACCAAGAGACTATCGATGTCGG
CTTTACATTGCTTTTTCAGCCCATTCCCTTGGAGGACAAAGACATGGCTTTCACAGCATCTCCTGGCACC
AAAGGCTGA
